>Addgene plasmid #208749 | ZIF-NLS-EGFP(Y66F)-HOTag6 | addgene full sequence | sequence record 434044 | Addgene NGS Result
GACGGATCGGGAGATCTCCCGATCCCCTATGGTGCACTCTCAGTACAATCTGCTCTGATGCCGCATAGTT
AAGCCAGTATCTGCTCCCTGCTTGTGTGTTGGAGGTCGCTGAGTAGTGCGCGAGCAAAATTTAAGCTACA
ACAAGGCAAGGCTTGACCGACAATTGCATGAAGAATCTGCTTAGGGTTAGGCGTTTTGCGCTGCTTCGCG
ATGTACGGGCCAGATATACGCGTTGACATTGATTATTGACTAGTTATTAATAGTAATCAATTACGGGGTC
ATTAGTTCATAGCCCATATATGGAGTTCCGCGTTACATAACTTACGGTAAATGGCCCGCCTGGCTGACCG
CCCAACGACCCCCGCCCATTGACGTCAATAATGACGTATGTTCCCATAGTAACGCCAATAGGGACTTTCC
ATTGACGTCAATGGGTGGAGTATTTACGGTAAACTGCCCACTTGGCAGTACATCAAGTGTATCATATGCC
AAGTACGCCCCCTATTGACGTCAATGACGGTAAATGGCCCGCCTGGCATTATGCCCAGTACATGACCTTA
TGGGACTTTCCTACTTGGCAGTACATCTACGTATTAGTCATCGCTATTACCATGGTGATGCGGTTTTGGC
AGTACATCAATGGGCGTGGATAGCGGTTTGACTCACGGGGATTTCCAAGTCTCCACCCCATTGACGTCAA
TGGGAGTTTGTTTTGGCACCAAAATCAACGGGACTTTCCAAAATGTCGTAACAACTCCGCCCCATTGACG
CAAATGGGCGGTAGGCGTGTACGGTGGGAGGTCTATATAAGCAGAGCTCTCTGGCTAACTAGAGAACCCA
CTGCTTACTGGCTTATCGAAATTAATACGACTCACTATAGGGAGACCCAAGCTGGCTAGCGTTTAAACTT
AAGCTTGCCACCATGACTGGAGAACGGCCCTTCCAGTGCAATCAGTGCGGGGCCTCATTCACCCAGAAGG
GCAACCTGCTCCGGCACATCAAGCTGCATTCCGGGGAGGGTACCCTCGAGTCCGGACTCAGATCTGGCAG
CGGTGGAGGCGATATCCCCGCCGCCAAGCGGGTGAAGCTGGACATGGTGAGCAAGGGCGAGGAGCTGTTC
ACCGGGGTGGTGCCCATCCTGGTCGAGCTGGACGGCGACGTAAACGGCCACAAGTTCAGCGTGTCCGGCG
AGGGCGAGGGCGATGCCACCTACGGCAAGCTGACCCTGAAGTTCATCTGCACCACCGGCAAGCTGCCCGT
GCCCTGGCCCACCCTCGTGACCACCCTGACCTTCGGCGTGCAGTGCTTCAGCCGCTACCCCGACCACATG
AAGCAGCACGACTTCTTCAAGTCCGCCATGCCCGAAGGCTACGTCCAGGAGCGCACCATCTTCTTCAAGG
ACGACGGCAACTACAAGACCCGCGCCGAGGTGAAGTTCGAGGGCGACACCCTGGTGAACCGCATCGAGCT
GAAGGGCATCGACTTCAAGGAGGACGGCAACATCCTGGGGCACAAGCTGGAGTACAACTACAACAGCCAC
AACGTCTATATCATGGCCGACAAGCAGAAGAACGGCATCAAGGCCAACTTCAAGATCCGCCACAACATCG
AGGACGGCAGCGTGCAGCTCGCCGACCACTACCAGCAGAACACCCCCATCGGCGACGGCCCCGTGCTGCT
GCCCGACAACCACTACCTGAGCACCCAGTCCGCCCTGAGCAAAGACCCCAACGAGAAGCGCGATCACATG
GTCCTGCTGGAGTTCGTGACCGCCGCCGGGATCACTCTCGGCATGGACGAGCTGTACAAGGGATCCGGCA
GTGCTGGTGGTAGTGCTGGTGGTAGTGCTGGTGGTAGTGCTGGTGGCAGTGCTGGTGGTAGTGCTGGTGG
TAGTGCTGGTGGCTCTAGAACCTTGAGAGAAATCGAGGAATTGTTGAGGAAAATCATTGAAGACAGCGTG
CGCAGTGTGGCCGAGCTGGAGGACATTGAGAAGTGGCTGAAGAAAATCTAAGAATTCGGGCCCGTTTAAA
CCCGCTGATCAGCCTCGACTGTGCCTTCTAGTTGCCAGCCATCTGTTGTTTGCCCCTCCCCCGTGCCTTC
CTTGACCCTGGAAGGTGCCACTCCCACTGTCCTTTCCTAATAAAATGAGGAAATTGCATCGCATTGTCTG
AGTAGGTGTCATTCTATTCTGGGGGGTGGGGTGGGGCAGGACAGCAAGGGGGAGGATTGGGAAGACAATA
GCAGGCATGCTGGGGATGCGGTGGGCTCTATGGCTTCTGAGGCGGAAAGAACCAGCTGGGGCTCTAGGGG
GTATCCCC
[124 nt withheld, positions 2319-2442]
C
[91 nt withheld, positions 2444-2534]
A
[49 nt withheld, positions 2536-2584]
CCTTTGACGTTGGAGTCCACGTTCTTT
[37 nt withheld, positions 2612-2648]
ACCCTATCTCGGTCTATTCTTTTGATTTATAAGGGATTTTGCCGATTTCGGCCTATTGGTTAAAAAATGA
GCTGATTTAACAAAAATTTAACGCGAATTAATTCTGTGGAATGTGTGTCAGTTAGGGTGTGGAAAGTCCC
CAGGCTCCCCAGCAGGCAGAAGTATGCAAAGCATGCATCTCAATTAGTCAGCAACCAGGTGTGGAAAGTC
CCCAGGCTCCCCAGCAGGCAGAAGTATGCAAAGCATGCATCTCAATTAGTCAGCAACCATAGTCCCGCCC
CTAACTCCGCCCATCCCGCCCCTAACTCCGCCCAGTTCCGCCCATTCTCCGCCCCATGGCTGACTAATTT
TTTTTATTTATGCAGAGGCCGAGGCCGCCTCTGCCTCTGAGCTATTCCAGAAGTAGTGAGGAGGCTTTTT
TGGAGGCCTAGGCTTTTGCAAAAAGCTCCCGGGAGCTTGTATATCCATTTTCGGATCTGATCAAGAGACA
GGATGAGGATCGTTTCGCATGATTGAACAAGATGGATTGCACGCAGGTTCTCCGGCCGCTTGGGTGGAGA
GGCTATTCGGCTATGACTGGGCACAACAGACAATCGGCTGCTCTGATGCCGCCGTGTTCCGGCTGTCAGC
GCAGGGGCGCCCGGTTCTTTTTGTCAAGACCGACCTGTCCGGTGCCCTGAATGAACTGCAGGACGAGGCA
GCGCGGCTATCGTGGCTGGCCACGACGGGCGTTCCTTGCGCAGCTGTGCTCGACGTTGTCACTGAAGCGG
GAAGGGACTGGCTGCTATTGGGCGAAGTGCCGGGGCAGGATCTCCTGTCATCTCACCTTGCTCCTGCCGA
GAAAGTATCCATCATGGCTGATGCAATGCGGCGGCTGCATACGCTTGATCCGGCTACCTGCCCATTCGAC
CACCAAGCGAAACATCGCATCGAGCGAGCACGTACTCGGATGGAAGCCGGTCTTGTCGATCAGGATGATC
TGGACGAAGAGCATCAGGGGCTCGCGCCAGCCGAACTGTTCGCCAGGCTCAAGGCGCGCATGCCCGACGG
CGAGGATCTCGTCGTGACCCATGGCGATGCCTGCTTGCCGAATATCATGGTGGAAAATGGCCGCTTTTCT
GGATTCATCGACTGTGGCCGGCTGGGTGTGGCGGACCGCTATCAGGACATAGCGTTGGCTACCCGTGATA
TTGCTGAAGAGCTTGGCGGCGAATGGGCTGACCGCTTCCTCGTGCTTTACGGTATCGCCGCTCCCGATTC
GCAGCGCATCGCCTTCTATCGCCTTCTTGACGAGTTCTTCTGAGCGGGACTCTGGGGTTCGAAATGACCG
ACCAAGCGACGCCCAACCTGCCATCACGAGATTTCGATTCCACCGCCGCCTTCTATGAAAGGTTGGGCTT
CGGAATCGTTTTCCGGGACGCCGGCTGGATGATCCTCCAGCGCGGGGATCTCATGCTGGAGTTCTTCGCC
CACCCCAACTTGTTTATTGCAGCTTATAATGGTTACAAATAAAGCAATAGCATCACAAATTTCACAAATA
AAGCATTTTTTTCACTGCATTCTAGTTGTGGTTTGTCCAAACTCATCAATGTATCTTATCATGTCTGTAT
ACCGTCGACCTCTAGCTAGAGCTTGGCGTAATCATGGTCATAGCTGTTTCCTGTGTGAAATTGTTATCCG
CTCACAATTCCACACAACATACGAGCCGGAAGCATAAAGTGTAAAGCCTGGGGTGCCTAATGAGTGAGCT
AACTCACATTAATTGCGTTGCGCTCACTGCCCGCTTTCCAGTCGGGAAACCTGTCGTGCCAGCTGCATTA
ATGAATCGGCCAACGCGCGGGGAGAGGCGGTTTGCGTATTGGGCGCTCTTCCGCTTCCTCGCTCACTGAC
TCGCTGCGCTCGGTCGTTCGGCTGCGGCGAGCGGTATCAGCTCACTCAAAGGCGGTAATACGGTTATCCA
CAGAATCAGGGGATAACGCAGGAAAGAACATGTGAGCAAAAGGCCAGCAAAAGGCCAGGAACCGTAAAAA
GGCCGCGTTGCTGGCGTTTTTCCATAGGCTCCGCCCCCCTGACGAGCATCACAAAAATCGACGCTCAAGT
CAGAGGTGGCGAAACCCGACAGGACTATAAAGATACCAGGCGTTTCCCCCTGGAAGCTCCCTCGTGCGCT
CTCCTGTTCCGACCCTGCCGCTTACCGGATACCTGTCCGCCTTTCTCCCTTCGGGAAGCGTGGCGCTTTC
TCATAGCTCACGCTGTAGGTATCTCAGTTCGGTGTAGGTCGTTCGCTCCAAGCTGGGCTGTGTGCACGAA
CCCCCCGTTCAGCCCGACCGCTGCGCCTTATCCGGTAACTATCGTCTTGAGTCCAACCCGGTAAGACACG
ACTTATCGCCACTGGCAGCAGCCACTGGTAACAGGATTAGCAGAGCGAGGTATGTAGGCGGTGCTACAGA
GTTCTTGAAGTGGTGGCCTAACTACGGCTACACTAGAAGAACAGTATTTGGTATCTGCGCTCTGCTGAAG
CCAGTTACCTTCGGAAAAAGAGTTGGTAGCTCTTGATCCGGCAAACAAACCACCGCTGGTAGCGGTGGTT
TTTTTGTTTGCAAGCAGCAGATTACGCGCAGAAAAAAAGGATCTCAAGAAGATCCTTTGATCTTTTCTAC
GGGGTCTGACGCTCAGTGGAACGAAAACTCACGTTAAGGGATTTTGGTCATGAGATTATCAAAAAGGATC
TTCACCTAGATCCTTTTAAATTAAAAATGAAGTTTTAAATCAATCTAAAGTATATATGAGTAAACTTGGT
CTGACAGTTACCAATGCTTAATCAGTGAGGCACCTATCTCAGCGATCTGTCTATTTCGTTCATCCATAGT
TGCCTGACTCCCCGTCGTGTAGATAACTACGATACGGGAGGGCTTACCATCTGGCCCCAGTGCTGCAATG
ATACCGCGAGACCCACGCTCACCGGCTCCAGATTTATCAGCAATAAACCAGCCAGCCGGAAGGGCCGAGC
GCAGAAGTGGTCCTGCAACTTTATCCGCCTCCATCCAGTCTATTAATTGTTGCCGGGAAGCTAGAGTAAG
TAGTTCGCCAGTTAATAGTTTGCGCAACGTTGTTGCCATTGCTACAGGCATCGTGGTGTCACGCTCGTCG
TTTGGTATGGCTTCATTCAGCTCCGGTTCCCAACGATCAAGGCGAGTTACATGATCCCCCATGTTGTGCA
AAAAAGCGGTTAGCTCCTTCGGTCCTCCGATCGTTGTCAGAAGTAAGTTGGCCGCAGTGTTATCACTCAT
GGTTATGGCAGCACTGCATAATTCTCTTACTGTCATGCCATCCGTAAGATGCTTTTCTGTGACTGGTGAG
TACTCAACCAAGTCATTCTGAGAATAGTGTATGCGGCGACCGAGTTGCTCTTGCCCGGCGTCAATACGGG
ATAATACCGCGCCACATAGCAGAACTTTAAAAGTGCTCATCATTGGAAAACGTTCTTCGGGGCGAAAACT
CTCAAGGATCTTACCGCTGTTGAGATCCAGTTCGATGTAACCCACTCGTGCACCCAACTGATCTTCAGCA
TCTTTTACTTTCACCAGCGTTTCTGGGTGAGCAAAAACAGGAAGGCAAAATGCCGCAAAAAAGGGAATAA
GGGCGACACGGAAATGTTGAATACTCATACTCTTCCTTTTTCAATATTATTGAAGCATTTATCAGGGTTA
TTGTCTCATGAGCGGATACATATTTGAATGTATTTAGAAAAATAAACAAATAGGGGTTCCGCGCACATTT
CCCCGAAAAGTGCCACCTGACGTC
Features (pLannotate 1.2.2; 21 found; start..end, strand, type, name):
     28..80      -  misc_feature   bom (fragment): basis of mobility region from pBR322
    235..614     +  enhancer       CMV enhancer: human cytomegalovirus immediate early enhancer
    615..818     +  promoter       CMV promoter: human cytomegalovirus (CMV) immediate early promoter
    814..847     +  LTR            5' LTR (truncated) (fragment): truncated 5' long terminal repeat (LTR) from HIV-1
    863..881     +  promoter       T7 promoter: promoter for bacteriophage T7 RNA polymerase
    932..1015    +  CDS            Ikzf1 (fragment): IKZF1_MOUSE - Also known as Ikaros, Lyf1, Zfpn1a1, Znfn1a1. Experimental evidence at protein level: Swiss-Prot protein existence level 1. Transcription regulator of hematopoietic cell differentiation. Binds gamma-satellite DNA. Binds with higher affinity to gamma satellite A. Plays a role in the development of lymphocytes, B- and T-cells. Binds and activates the enhancer (delta-A element) of the CD3-delta gene. Repressor of the TDT (terminal deoxynucleotidyltransferase) gene during thymocyte differentiation. Regulates transcription through association with both HDAC-dependent and HDAC-independ
   1094..1810    +  CDS            EGFP: EGFP is a basic (constitutively fluorescent) green fluorescent protein published in 1996, derived from Aequorea victoria. It is reported to be a rapidly-maturing weak dimer with moderate acid sensitivity.
   2049..2273    +  polyA_signal   bGH poly(A) signal: bovine growth hormone polyadenylation signal
   2277..2298    +  promoter       SV40 promoter (fragment): SV40 enhancer and early promoter
   2319..2747    +  rep_origin     f1 ori (sequence partly withheld): f1 bacteriophage origin of replication; arrow indicates direction of (+) strand synthesis
   2761..3090    +  promoter       SV40 promoter: SV40 enhancer and early promoter
   3157..3948    +  CDS            neo: KKA2_KLEPN - Also known as kan, nptII. Experimental evidence at protein level: Swiss-Prot protein existence level 1. Resistance to kanamycin, neomycin, paromomycin, ribostamycin, butirosin and gentamicin B. From Klebsiella pneumoniae.
   3972..4130    +  CDS            ble (fragment): BLE_KLEPN - Experimental evidence at protein level: Swiss-Prot protein existence level 1. Binding protein with a strong affinity to the bleomycin family of antibiotics. Binds to CL990; an antimitotic-antibiotic compound. From Klebsiella pneumoniae.
   4125..4246    +  polyA_signal   SV40 poly(A) signal: SV40 polyadenylation signal
   4319..4335    -  protein_bind   lac operator: The lac repressor binds to the lac operator to inhibit transcription in E. coli. This inhibition can be relieved by adding lactose or isopropyl-β-D-thiogalactopyranoside (IPTG). lac repressor encoded by lacI
   4343..4373    -  promoter       lac promoter: promoter for the E. coli lac operon
   4388..4409    -  protein_bind   CAP binding site: CAP binding activates transcription in the presence of cAMP. E. coli catabolite activator protein
   4422..4514    -  CDS            lacI (fragment): lac repressor; lacI; The lac repressor binds to the lac operator to inhibit transcription in E. coli. This inhibition can be relieved by adding lactose or isopropyl-β-D-thiogalactopyranoside (IPTG).
   4697..5285    -  rep_origin     ori: high-copy-number ColE1/pMB1/pBR322/pUC origin of replication
   5456..6316    -  CDS            AmpR: β-lactamase; bla; confers resistance to ampicillin, carbenicillin, and related antibiotics
   6317..6421    -  promoter       AmpR promoter: bla
