[The description below was written by a language model from this plasmid's Addgene catalogue record and pLannotate feature annotations shown in this document.]
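Description:
ZIF-NLS-EGFP(Y66F)-HOTag6 is a mammalian expression plasmid built on the pcDNA3.1 backbone, about 6.5 kb in the sequenced record. It is propagated in E. coli at high copy from a ColE1/pUC-type origin with ampicillin selection through the β-lactamase gene. It also carries an f1 phage origin. An SV40 early promoter drives a neomycin/kanamycin phosphotransferase cassette ending in an SV40 polyadenylation signal, which would allow selection of stably transfected mammalian cells. Short annotated fragments of ble, lacI, the lac promoter/operator, bom and an HIV-1 LTR appear to be backbone remnants or weak annotation matches rather than functional parts.

The payload is a single fusion open reading frame placed between the CMV immediate-early enhancer/promoter and the bovine growth hormone polyadenylation signal, with a T7 promoter just upstream. According to the insert name, it joins a ZIF domain, a nuclear localisation signal, EGFP carrying the Y66F substitution, and HOTag6. The automated annotation recognises the EGFP coding region, and it also finds a short upstream segment matched to the zinc-finger protein Ikaros, which probably reflects the ZIF portion. The NLS and HOTag6 are not annotated, although unannotated space between EGFP and the poly(A) signal is consistent with a C-terminal tag. Tyrosine 66 is part of the GFP chromophore, and the record describes this variant as non-fluorescent.

The stated purpose is to serve as part B of nls-SparkDrop, a two-component chemogenetic tool from a study on dissecting the roles of protein phase separation. The NLS directs this component to the nucleus. The record does not say why a dark EGFP was used, though it would leave the green channel free. It also gives no details of the partner component or the inducing compound.
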