Addgene plasmid #208749: ZIF-NLS-EGFP(Y66F)-HOTag6
Purpose: part B of nls-SparkDrop with non-fluorescent eGFP
Depositing lab: Xiaokun Shu. Depositing organization: University of California, San Francisco (UCSF). Publication: Chemogenetic Minitool for Dissecting the Roles of Protein Phase Separation. Chung CI, Yang J, Shu X. ACS Cent Sci. 2023 Jul 7;9(7):1466-1479. doi: 10.1021/acscentsci.3c00251. eCollection 2023 Jul 26. PubMed 37521779.
Backbone
  Vector backbone: pcDNA3.1
  Vector type: Mammalian Expression
Growth in bacteria
  Bacterial resistance: Ampicillin, 100 μg/mL
  Growth temperature: 37°C
  Growth strain: DH5alpha
  Copy number: High Copy
Gene/Insert
  Gene/Insert name: ZIF-NLS-EGFP(Y66F)-HOTag6
  Species: H. sapiens (human)
Terms and licenses: Academic/Nonprofit Terms; Industry Terms: Not Available to Industry
How to cite: ZIF-NLS-EGFP(Y66F)-HOTag6 was a gift from Xiaokun Shu (Addgene plasmid # 208749 ; http://n2t.net/addgene:208749 ; RRID:Addgene_208749)
